Addgene plasmid #35116: pSA25
Depositing lab: John McCusker. Depositing organization: Duke University. Publication: Positive and negative selection LYS5MX gene replacement cassettes for use in Saccharomyces cerevisiae. Ito-Harashima S, McCusker JH. Yeast. 2004 Jan 15;21(1):53-61. 10.1002/yea.1057 PubMed 14745782.
Backbone
  Vector backbone: pRS316
  Modifications to backbone: Transformed E. coli cells are resistant to ampicillin. The plasmid has been used to construct the plasmids pSA39, pSA40, pSA47, and pSA48. It contains the LYS5MX4 gene as marker for deletion of yeast genes and the URA3 gene as yeast transformation marker. Yeast shuttle plasmid with CEN6/ARSH4 region.
  Vector type: Yeast replicating
  Selectable markers: Lysine,URA3
Growth in bacteria
  Bacterial resistance: Ampicillin, 100 μg/mL
  Growth temperature: 37°C
  Growth strain: DH5alpha
  Copy number: High Copy
Gene/Insert
  Gene/Insert name: lys5MX4
  Species: S. cerevisiae (budding yeast)
Terms and licenses: Academic/Nonprofit Terms; Industry Terms: Not Available to Industry
How to cite: pSA25 was a gift from John McCusker (Addgene plasmid # 35116 ; http://n2t.net/addgene:35116 ; RRID:Addgene_35116)
