[The description below was written by a language model from this plasmid's Addgene catalogue record and pLannotate feature annotations shown in this document.]
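Description:
pSA25 is a 6,369 bp yeast–E. coli shuttle plasmid built on the centromeric vector pRS316 and carrying the LYS5MX4 marker cassette. In E. coli it replicates from a high-copy ColE1/pUC-type origin and is selected with ampicillin through the bla gene. An f1 origin from the pBluescript-derived backbone also allows single-stranded DNA production. In Saccharomyces cerevisiae the CEN6/ARSH4 element supports stable, low-copy episomal maintenance. The URA3 gene, under its own promoter, serves as the transformation marker by complementing uracil auxotrophy, and it can be counterselected with 5-fluoroorotic acid.

The insert sits in the polylinker region, interrupting the lacZα segment and flanked by the T7 and T3 promoters. It consists of the S. cerevisiae LYS5 coding sequence placed between the Ashbya gossypii TEF promoter and TEF terminator, the standard "MX" expression module. LYS5 encodes the phosphopantetheinyl transferase that activates α-aminoadipate reductase, so it is needed for lysine biosynthesis and restores lysine prototrophy in lys5 strains. The heterologous TEF control sequences limit homology to the yeast genome, which suits the cassette to targeted gene replacement. The associated publication describes LYS5MX cassettes as usable for both positive and negative selection.

According to the record, pSA25 carries LYS5MX4 as a marker for deleting yeast genes. It also served as the parent for constructing pSA39, pSA40, pSA47 and pSA48. Short bom, rop and lacI fragments in the annotation are backbone remnants with no evident function.
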