Features (pLannotate 1.2.2; 21 found; start..end, strand, type, name):
    137..184     +  misc_feature   bom (fragment): basis of mobility region from pBR322
    195..410     +  promoter       URA3 promoter: S. cerevisiae URA3
    411..1214    +  CDS            URA3: orotidine-5'-phosphate decarboxylase, required for uracil biosynthesis; S. cerevisiae URA3; yeast auxotrophic marker, counterselectable with 5-fluoroorotic acid (5-FOA)
   1293..1342    +  misc_feature   bom (fragment): basis of mobility region from pBR322
   1343..1798    -  rep_origin     f1 ori (sequence partly withheld): f1 bacteriophage origin of replication; arrow indicates direction of (+) strand synthesis
   1806..1963    -  CDS            lacZα (fragment): LacZα fragment of β-galactosidase; lacZ fragment
   1966..1984    +  promoter       T7 promoter: promoter for bacteriophage T7 RNA polymerase
   1993..2016    +  misc_feature   MCS (fragment): pBluescript multiple cloning site
   2101..2298    -  terminator     TEF terminator: Ashbya gossypii TEF terminator
   2307..3122    -  CDS            LYS5: LYS5_YEAST - Experimental evidence at protein level: Swiss-Prot protein existence level 1. Catalyzes the transfer of a 4'-phosphopantetheine moiety from coenzyme A to a serine residue of acceptor proteins, such as alpha- aminoadipate reductase. Necessary for alpha-aminoadipate reductase activity. From Saccharomyces cerevisiae (strain ATCC 204508 / S288c) (Baker's yeast).
   3123..3466    -  promoter       TEF promoter: Ashbya gossypii TEF promoter
   3595..3613    -  promoter       T3 promoter: promoter for bacteriophage T3 RNA polymerase
   3658..3674    -  protein_bind   lac operator: The lac repressor binds to the lac operator to inhibit transcription in E. coli. This inhibition can be relieved by adding lactose or isopropyl-β-D-thiogalactopyranoside (IPTG). lac repressor encoded by lacI
   3682..3712    -  promoter       lac promoter: promoter for the E. coli lac operon
   3727..3748    -  protein_bind   CAP binding site: CAP binding activates transcription in the presence of cAMP. E. coli catabolite activator protein
   3761..3853    -  CDS            lacI (fragment): lac repressor; lacI; The lac repressor binds to the lac operator to inhibit transcription in E. coli. This inhibition can be relieved by adding lactose or isopropyl-β-D-thiogalactopyranoside (IPTG).
   4036..4624    -  rep_origin     ori: high-copy-number ColE1/pMB1/pBR322/pUC origin of replication
   4795..5655    -  CDS            AmpR: β-lactamase; bla; confers resistance to ampicillin, carbenicillin, and related antibiotics
   5656..5760    -  promoter       AmpR promoter: bla
   5797..6300    +  misc_feature   CEN/ARS: S. cerevisiae CEN6 centromere fused to an autonomously replicating sequence
   6369..35      +  CDS            rop (fragment) (across the origin): Rop protein, which maintains plasmids at low copy number; rop
>Addgene plasmid #35116 | pSA25 | depositor full sequence | sequence record 83386 | pSA25 sequence 6369 bps
TCGCGCGTTTCGGTGATGACGGTGAAAACCTCTGACACATGCAGCTCCCGGAGACGGTCACAGCTTGTCT
GTAAGCGGATGCCGGGAGCAGACAAGCCCGTCAGGGCGCGTCAGCGGGTGTTGGCGGGTGTCGGGGCTGG
CTTAACTATGCGGCATCAGAGCAGATTGTACTGAGAGTGCACCACGCTTTTCAATTCAATTCATCATTTT
TTTTTTATTCTTTTTTTTGATTTCGGTTTCTTTGAAATTTTTTTGATTCGGTAATCTCCGAACAGAAGGA
AGAACGAAGGAAGGAGCACAGACTTAGATTGGTATATATACGCATATGTAGTGTTGAAGAAACATGAAAT
TGCCCAGTATTCTTAACCCAACTGCACAGAACAAAAACCTGCAGGAAACGAAGATAAATCATGTCGAAAG
CTACATATAAGGAACGTGCTGCTACTCATCCTAGTCCTGTTGCTGCCAAGCTATTTAATATCATGCACGA
AAAGCAAACAAACTTGTGTGCTTCATTGGATGTTCGTACCACCAAGGAATTACTGGAGTTAGTTGAAGCA
TTAGGTCCCAAAATTTGTTTACTAAAAACACATGTGGATATCTTGACTGATTTTTCCATGGAGGGCACAG
TTAAGCCGCTAAAGGCATTATCCGCCAAGTACAATTTTTTACTCTTCGAAGACAGAAAATTTGCTGACAT
TGGTAATACAGTCAAATTGCAGTACTCTGCGGGTGTATACAGAATAGCAGAATGGGCAGACATTACGAAT
GCACACGGTGTGGTGGGCCCAGGTATTGTTAGCGGTTTGAAGCAGGCGGCAGAAGAAGTAACAAAGGAAC
CTAGAGGCCTTTTGATGTTAGCAGAATTGTCATGCAAGGGCTCCCTATCTACTGGAGAATATACTAAGGG
TACTGTTGACATTGCGAAGAGCGACAAAGATTTTGTTATCGGCTTTATTGCTCAAAGAGACATGGGTGGA
AGAGATGAAGGTTACGATTGGTTGATTATGACACCCGGTGTGGGTTTAGATGACAAGGGAGACGCATTGG
GTCAACAGTATAGAACCGTGGATGATGTGGTCTCTACAGGATCTGACATTATTATTGTTGGAAGAGGACT
ATTTGCAAAGGGAAGGGATGCTAAGGTAGAGGGTGAACGTTACAGAAAAGCAGGCTGGGAAGCATATTTG
AGAAGATGCGGCCAGCAAAACTAAAAAACTGTATTATAAGTAAATGCATGTATACTAAACTCACAAATTA
GAGCTTCAATTTAATTATATCAGTTATTACCCTGCGGTGTGAAATACCGCACAGATGCGTAAGGAGAAAA
TACCGCATCAGGAAATTGTAAACGTTAATATTTTGTTAAAATTCGCGTTAAATTTTTGTTAAATCAGCTC
ATTTTTTAACCAATAGGCCGAAATCGGCAAAATCCCTTATAAATCAAAAGAATAGACCGAGATAGGGT
[37 nt withheld, positions 1469-1505]
AAAGAACGTGGACTCCAACGTCAAAGG
[49 nt withheld, positions 1533-1581]
T
[91 nt withheld, positions 1583-1673]
G
[124 nt withheld, positions 1675-1798]
CGCGCCATTCGCCATTCAGGCTGCGCAACTGTTGGGAAGGGCGATCGGTGCGGGCCTCTTCGCTATTACG
CCAGCTGGCGAAGGGGGGATGTGCTGCAAGGCGATTAAGTTGGGTAACGCCAGGGTTTTCCCAGTCACGA
CGTTGTAAAACGACGGCCAGTGAATTGTAATACGACTCACTATAGGGCGAATTGGAGCTCCACCGCGGTG
GCGGCCGCATAGGCCACTAGTGGATCTGATATCATCGATGAATTCGAGCTCGTTTTCGACACTGGATGGC
GGCGTTAGTATCGAATCGACAGCAGTATAGCGACCAGCATTCACATACGATTGACGCATGATATTACTTT
CTGCGCACTTAACTTCGCATCTGGGCAGATGATGTCGAGGCGAAAAAAAATATAAATCACGCTAACATTT
GATTAAAATAGAACAACTACAATATAAAAAAACTATACAAATGACAAGTTCTTGAAAACAAGAATCTTTT
TATTGTCAGTACTGATTATAAACCATCATTTTCGATGAAATAATCAATCAACGTAGATAAGCTGATATTA
TATAATTTTGGTCTGTTCGTGTTGATTTTATCACTGATGGACTTTGGCATACAGATAGTGACAATTTCGT
TATTGAACCATTGAGAATGGAAAATCAATGGAACTTCATCCAGAGTTATGCACATAGAAGCTCCCTCAGC
CGGAAAAAAGCTGATAGCGCCAAAATCTATTAGTGACAAGTCTGTGTTAAGGCCAGTTCCAGTAAATTTT
GTATACGACTCCTTCAAGGACCATAAGTAAGTAAATATTGTGCATGGATCAGACGCTTTCAGTAAACCGT
TAAATTCTCTTTCACTAAAAACTTCTTTAAATAGCTCCAACTCTTCCCTCCCGCCATAATTGCACGGAGA
AGCGATATCAATTCCGACATCCTGGTATTCATCTGTACTTACACATTTTACGAGGAACATAGCTACATAT
TGTTCACCGATGGTCATGCTAAATGGAAGAAAACGATTGTTGTCTAAGAATGGCTTACCGAAGCTGCCCT
TGTCAAATTTCAGCTCTTGAAAATTTAAGCCCGTTACTATAGAGCAGCCAAACAACTGCAGCAGCTGGCT
GCATAGATTTGAACATCTATCGTGAAACGATTTTTTATTGAGGATTCTGGCTTGAGACGCCAATGGCAAA
GTTCTCATTAATGCCTCGAACGTAAACTCATCCGCGAGTATATCCTCTTGAATTTCAACAACGAATATAC
CTGCCCATGGTCTTACACCTGCCACCTTTGAAACTTCGCTTACTACTTCAGTCGTTTTAACCATGGTTGT
TTATGTTCGGATGTGATGTGAGAACTGTATCCTAGCAAGATTTTAAAAGGAAGTATATGAAAGAAGAACC
TCAGTGGCAAATCCTAACCTTTTATATTTCTCTACAGGGGCGCGGCGTGGGGACAATTCAACGCGTCTGT
GAGGGGAGCGTTTCCCTGCTCGCAGGTCTGCAGCGAGGAGCCGTAATTTTTGCTTCGCGCCGTGCGGCCA
TCAAAATGTATGGATGCAAATGATTATACATGGGGATGTATGGGCTAAATGTACGGGCGACAGTCACATC
ATGCCCCTGAGCTGCGCACGTCAAGACTGTCAAGGAGGGTATTCTGGGCCTCCATGTCGCTGGCCGGGTG
ACCCGGCGGGGACAAGGCAAGCTAAACAGATCTGGCGCGCCTTAATTAACCCGGGGATCCGTCGACCTGC
AGCGTACGAAGCTTCAGCTGGCGGCCGCTCTAGCCAGCTTTTGTTCCCTTTAGTGAGGGTTAATTCCGAG
CTTGGCGTAATCATGGTCATAGCTGTTTCCTGTGTGAAATTGTTATCCGCTCACAATTCCACACAACATA
GGAGCCGGAAGCATAAAGTGTAAAGCCTGGGGTGCCTAATGAGTGAGGTAACTCACATTAATTGCGTTGC
GCTCACTGCCCGCTTTCCAGTCGGGAAACCTGTCGTGCCAGCTGCATTAATGAATCGGCCAACGCGCGGG
GAGAGGCGGTTTGCGTATTGGGCGCTCTTCCGCTTCCTCGCTCACTGACTCGCTGCGCTCGGTCGTTCGG
CTGCGGCGAGCGGTATCAGCTCACTCAAAGGCGGTAATACGGTTATCCACAGAATCAGGGGATAACGCAG
GAAAGAACATGTGAGCAAAAGGCCAGCAAAAGGCCAGGAACCGTAAAAAGGCCGCGTTGCTGGCGTTTTT
CCATAGGCTCGGCCCCCCTGACGAGCATCACAAAAATCGACGCTCAAGTCAGAGGTGGCGAAACCCGACA
GGACTATAAAGATACCAGGCGTTCCCCCCTGGAAGCTCCCTCGTGCGCTCTCCTGTTCCGACCCTGCCGC
TTACCGGATACCTGTCCGCCTTTCTCCCTTCGGGAAGCGTGGCGCTTTCTCAATGCTCACGCTGTAGGTA
TCTCAGTTCGGTGTAGGTCGTTCGCTCCAAGCTGGGCTGTGTGCACGAACCCCCCGTTCAGCCCGACCGC
TGCGCCTTATCCGGTAACTATCGTCTTGAGTCCAACCCGGTAAGACACGACTTATCGCCACTGGCAGCAG
CCACTGGTAACAGGATTAGCAGAGCGAGGTATGTAGGCGGTGCTACAGAGTTCTTGAAGTGGTGGCCTAA
CTACGGCTACACTAGAAGGACAGTATTTGGTATCTGCGCTCTGCTGAAGCCAGTTACCTTCGGAAAAAGA
GTTGGTAGCTCTTGATCCGGCAAACAAACCACCGCTGGTAGCGGTGGTTTTTTTGTTTGCAAGCAGCAGA
TTACGCGCAGAAAAAAAGGATCTCAAGAAGATCCTTTGATCTTTTCTACGGGGTCTGACGCTCAGTGGAA
CGAAAACTCACGTTAAGGGATTTTGGTCATGAGATTATCAAAAAGGATCTTCACCTAGATCCTTTTAAAT
TAAAAATGAAGTTTTAAATCAATCTAAAGTATATATGAGTAAACTTGGTCTGACAGTTACCAATGCTTAA
TCAGTGAGGCACCTATCTCAGCGATCTGTCTATTTCGTTCATCCATAGTTGCCTGACTGCCCGTCGTGTA
GATAACTACGATACGGGAGGGCTTACCATCTGGCCCCAGTGCTGCAATGATACCGCGAGACCCACGCTCA
CCGGCTCCAGATTTATCAGCAATAAACCAGCCAGCCGGAAGGGCCGAGCGCAGAAGTGGTCCTGCAACTT
TATCCGCCTCCATCCAGTCTATTAATTGTTGCCGGGAAGCTAGAGTAAGTAGTTCGCCAGTTAATAGTTT
GCGCAACGTTGTTGCCATTGCTACAGGCATCGTGGTGTCACGCTCGTCGTTTGGTATGGCTTCATTCAGC
TCCGGTTCCCAACGATCAAGGCGAGTTACATGATCCCCCATGTTGTGAAAAAAAGCGGTTAGCTCCTTCG
GTCCTCCGATCGTTGTCAGAAGTAAGTTGGCCGCAGTGTTATCACTCATGGTTATGGCAGCACTGCATAA
TTCTCTTACTGTCATGCCATCCGTAAGATGCTTTTCTGTGACTGGTGAGTACTCAACCAAGTCATTCTGA
GAATAGTGTATGCGGCGACCGAGTTGCTCTTGCCCGGCGTCAATACGGGATAATACCGCGCCACATAGCA
GAACTTTAAAAGTGCTCATCATTGGAAAACGTTCTTCGGGGCGAAAACTCTCAAGGATCTTACCGCTGTT
GAGATCCAGTTCGATGTAACCCACTCGTGCACCCAACTGATCTTCAGCATCTTTTACTTTCACCAGCGTT
TCTGGGTGAGCAAAAACAGGAAGGCAAAATGCCGCAAAAAAGGGAATAAGGGCGACACGGAAATGTTGAA
TACTCATACTCTTCCTTTTTCAATATTATTGAAGCATTTATCAGGGTTATTGTCTCATGAGCGGATACAT
ATTTGAATGTATTTAGAAAAATAAACAAATAGGGGTTCCGCGCACATTTCCCCGAAAAGTGCCACCTGGG
TCCTTTTCATCACGTGCTATAAAAATAATTATAATTTAAATTTTTTAATATAAATATATAAATTAAAAAT
AGAAAGTAAAAAAAGAAATTAAAGAAAAAATAGTTTTTGTTTTCCGAAGATGTAAAAGACTCTAGGGGGA
TCGCCAACAAATACTACCTTTTATCTTGCTCTTCCTGCTCTCAGGTATTAATGCCGAATTGTTTCATCTT
GTCTGTGTAGAAGACCACACACGAAAATCCTGTGATTTTACATTTTACTTATCGTTAATCGAATGTATAT
CTATTTAATCTGCTTTTCTTGTCTAATAAATATATATGTAAAGTACGCTTTTTGTTGAAATTTTTTAAAC
CTTTGTTTATTTTTTTTTCTTCATTCCGTAACTCTTCTACCTTCTTTATTTACTTTCTAAAATCCAAATA
CAAAACATAAAAATAAATAAACACAGAGTAAATTCCCAAATTATTCCATCATTAAAAGATACGAGGCGCG
TGTAAGTTACAGGCAAGCGATCCGTCCTAAGAAACCATTATTATCATGACATTAACCTATAAAAATAGGC
GTATCACGAGGCCCTTTCGTC
