>Addgene plasmid #35116 | pSA25 | addgene partial sequence | sequence record 52476 | M13pUC-fwd 5'-CCCAGTCACGACGTTGTAAAACG-3'
GACTCACTATAGGGCGAATTGGAGCTCCACCGCGGTGGCGGCCGCATAGGCCACTAGTGGATCTGATATC
ATCGATGAATTCGAGCTCGTTTTCGACACTGGATGGCGGCGTTAGTATCGAATCGACAGCAGTATAGCGA
CCAGCATTCACATACGATTGACGCATGATATTACTTTCTGCGCACTTAACTTCGCATCTGGGCAGATGAT
GTCGAGGCGAAAAAAAATATAAATCACGCTAACATTTGATTAAAATAGAACAACTACAATATAAAAAAAC
TATACAAATGACAAGTTCTTGAAAACAAGAATCTTTTTATTGTCAGTACTGATTATAAACCATCATTTTC
GATGAAATAATCAATCAACGTAGATAAGCTGATATTATATAATTTTGGTCTGTTCGTGTTGATTTTATCA
CTGATGGACTTTGGCATACAGATAGTGACAATTTCGTTATTGAACCATTGAGAATGGAAAATCAATGGAA
CTTCATCCAGAGTTATGCACATAGAAGCTCCCTCAGCCGGAAAAAAGCTGATAGCGCCAAAATCTATTAG
TGACAAGTCTGTGTTAAGGCCAGTTCCAGTAAATTTTGTATACGACTCCTTCAAGGACCATAAGTAAGTA
AATATTGTGCATGGATCAGACGCTTTCAGTAAACCGTTAAATTCTCTTTCACTAAAAACTTCTTTAAATA
GCTCCAACTCTTCCCTCCCGCCATAATTGCACGGAGAAGCGATATCAATTCCGACATCCTGGTATTCATC
TGTACTTACACATTTTACGAGGAACATAGCTACATATTGTTCACCGATGGTCAT
